Addgene plasmid #33276: pT7-L1T3D
Depositing lab: Terence Dermody. Depositing organization: Vanderbilt University. Publication: A plasmid-based reverse genetics system for animal double-stranded RNA viruses. Kobayashi T, Antar AA, Boehme KW, Danthi P, Eby EA, Guglielmi KM, Holm GH, Johnson EM, Maginnis MS, Naik S, Skelton WB, Wetzel JD, Wilson GJ, Chappell JD, Dermody TS. Cell Host Microbe. 2007 Apr 19;1(2):147-57. 10.1016/j.chom.2007.03.003 PubMed 18005692.
Backbone
  Vector backbone: p3E5EGFP
  Backbone manufacturer: made by Yoshihiro Kawaoka
  Vector type: Mammalian Expression
Growth in bacteria
  Bacterial resistance: Ampicillin, 100 μg/mL
  Growth temperature: 30°C
  Growth strain: Stbl3
  Copy number: High Copy
Gene/Insert
  Cloning method: Restriction Enzyme; 5′ cloning site EcoRV (destroyed during cloning); 3′ cloning site RsrII (unknown if destroyed)
  Sequencing primers: 5′ T7 forward; 3′ T7 terminal
Terms and licenses: Academic/Nonprofit Terms; Industry Terms: Not Available to Industry
How to cite: pT7-L1T3D was a gift from Terence Dermody (Addgene plasmid # 33276 ; http://n2t.net/addgene:33276 ; RRID:Addgene_33276)
