[The description below was written by a language model from this plasmid's Addgene catalogue record and pLannotate feature annotations shown in this document.]
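Description:
pT7-L1T3D is a reverse genetics rescue plasmid carrying a cDNA copy of the L1 genome segment of mammalian orthoreovirus type 3 Dearing (T3D). It is built on the p3E5EGFP backbone and catalogued as a mammalian expression vector. The 6.9 kb plasmid is maintained in E. coli through a high-copy ColE1/pUC-type origin and selected with ampicillin via the bla gene and its native promoter. The catalogue does not fill in an insert name, but the plasmid name and the feature table agree. The table shows a roughly 3.8 kb open reading frame matching the reovirus RNA-dependent RNA polymerase, the L1 product that carries out viral transcription and minus-strand synthesis within the core.

The L1 cDNA sits immediately downstream of a bacteriophage T7 promoter and is followed by a hepatitis delta virus ribozyme and then a T7 terminator. In cells supplied with T7 RNA polymerase, transcription begins close to the start of the viral sequence. The ribozyme then cleaves itself from the nascent RNA to create a defined 3′ end. The expected result is a plus-strand transcript resembling the authentic viral L1 mRNA rather than a conventional polyadenylated mammalian message.

The associated publication describes a plasmid-based reverse genetics system for double-stranded RNA viruses. This construct therefore most likely serves as one member of a set of segment-encoding plasmids used together to recover recombinant reovirus from cloned cDNA. It would also allow engineered changes to be introduced into the polymerase gene.

The remaining annotations are short fragments: an SP6 promoter, pUC polylinker, tetracycline resistance, bom, rop, lacI and a T7 gene 10-derived tag. These appear to be leftovers from the backbone's cloning history and not functional elements.
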