Features (pLannotate 1.2.2; 14 found; start..end, strand, type, name):
      4..21      +  promoter       T7 promoter (fragment): promoter for bacteriophage T7 RNA polymerase
     45..3845    +  CDS            L1: RDRP_REOVD - Experimental evidence at protein level: Swiss-Prot protein existence level 1. RNA-directed RNA polymerase that is involved in transcription and genome replication. Following infection, it catalyzes the synthesis of fully conservative plus strands. After core assembly, which consists in recruitment of one capped plus-strand for each genomic segments and polymerase complexes, the polymerase switches mode and catalyzes the synthesis of complementary minus-strands. From Reovirus type 3 (strain Dearing) (T3D) (Mammalian orthoreovirus 3).
   3878..3969    +  ncRNA          HDV ribozyme: Accession: RF00094 - Hepatitis delta virus ribozyme
   3984..4033    +  CDS            SET1 (fragment): solubility-enhancement tag derived from T7 phage gene 10B
   4041..4088    +  terminator     T7 terminator: transcription terminator for bacteriophage T7 RNA polymerase
   4117..4151    +  misc_feature   MCS (fragment): pUC18/19 multiple cloning site
   4156..4174    -  promoter       SP6 promoter: promoter for bacteriophage SP6 RNA polymerase
   4403..4678    +  CDS            TcR (fragment): tetracycline efflux protein; tet; confers resistance to tetracycline
   4678..4728    -  misc_feature   bom (fragment): basis of mobility region from pBR322
   4830..4865    -  CDS            rop (fragment): Rop protein, which maintains plasmids at low copy number; rop
   4960..5064    +  promoter       AmpR promoter: bla
   5065..5925    +  CDS            AmpR: β-lactamase; bla; confers resistance to ampicillin, carbenicillin, and related antibiotics
   6096..6684    +  rep_origin     ori: high-copy-number ColE1/pMB1/pBR322/pUC origin of replication
   6867..6920    +  CDS            lacI (fragment): lac repressor; lacI; The lac repressor binds to the lac operator to inhibit transcription in E. coli. This inhibition can be relieved by adding lactose or isopropyl-β-D-thiogalactopyranoside (IPTG).
>Addgene plasmid #33276 | pT7-L1T3D | depositor full sequence | sequence record 39503 | pT7-L1T3D sequence 6926 bps
GGGTAATACGACTCACTATAGCTACACGTTCCACTTCCACGACAATGTCATCCATGATACTGACTCAGTT
TGGACCGTTCATTGAGAGCATTTCAGGTATCACTGATCAATCGAATGACGTGTTTGAAGATGCAGCAAAA
GCATTCTCTATGTTTACTCGCAGCGATGTCTACAAGGCGCTGGATGAAATACCTTTCTCTGATGATGCGA
TGCTTCCAATCCCTCCAACTATATATACGAAACCATCTCACGATTCATATTATTACATTGATGCTCTAAA
CCGTGTGCGTCGCAAAACATATCAGGGCCCTGATGACGTGTACGTACCTAATTGTTCTATTGTTGAATTG
CTGGAGCCACATGAGACTCTGACATCTTATGGGCGGTTGTCCGAGGCCATCGAGAATCGTGCCAAGGATG
GGGACAGCCAAGCCAGAATCGCCACAACGTATGGTAGAATCGCTGAATCTCAAGCTCGACAGATTAAGGC
TCCATTGGAGAAGTTTGTGTTGGCACTATTAGTGGCCGAAGCAGGGGGGTCTTTATATGATCCAGTTTTG
CAGAAGTATGATGAGATTCCAGATCTATCGCATAATTGCCCTTTATGGTGTTTTAGAGAGATCTGTCGTC
ACATATCTGGTCCATTACCAGATCGGGCACCTTATCTTTACTTATCTGCAGGGGTTTTCTGGTTAATGTC
ACCACGAATGACGTCTGCAATCCCTCCGCTACTATCCGATCTTGTTAATTTAGCTATTTTGCAACAAACT
GCGGGTTTAGATCCATCATTAGTGAAATTGGGAGTACAGATATGCCTTCATGCAGCAGCTAGCTCAAGTT
ATGCATGGTTTATCTTAAAGACTAAGTCTATTTTTCCTCAAAACACGTTGCACAGTATGTATGAATCTCT
AGAAGGGGGATACTGTCCTAATCTTGAATGGTTAGAGCCTAGATCAGACTATAAGTTCATGTACATGGGA
GTCATGCCATTGTCCGCTAAGTATGCTAGGTCGGCGCCGTCCAATGATAAGAAAGCGCGGGAACTTGGCG
AGAAATATGGACTGAGCTCAGTCGTCGGTGAGCTTCGTAAACGGACAAAGACGTATGTTAAACATGACTT
TGCTTCAGTGAGGTACATTCGTGACGCTATGGCATGTACTAGCGGTATTTTCTTGGTAAGAACACCCACC
GAAACGGTATTGCAAGAATATACGCAGAGTCCGGAGATTAAGGTTCCCATTCCCCAGAAAGACTGGACAG
GCCCAATAGGTGAAATCAGAATTCTAAAAGATACAACAAGTTCCATCGCGCGTTACTTATATAGAACATG
GTACTTGGCAGCGGCGAGAATGGCGGCTCAACCACGTACGTGGGATCCATTGTTTCAAGCGATTATGAGA
TCTCAATACGTGACAGCTAGGGGTGGATCTGGCGCAGCACTCCGCGAATCTTTGTATGCGATCAATGTGT
CGTTACCTGATTTCAAGGGCTTACCAGTGAAGGCAGCAACTAAGATATTCCAGGCGGCACAATTAGCGAA
CTTGCCGTTCTCCCACACATCAGTGGCTATACTAGCTGACACTTCAATGGGATTGCGAAATCAGGTGCAG
AGGCGGCCACGATCCATTATGCCATTAAATGTGCCCCAGCAGCAGGTTTCGGCGCCCCATACATTGACAG
CGGATTACATTAACTACCACATGAATCTATCAACCACGTCTGGTAGTGCGGTCATTGAGAAGGTGATTCC
TTTAGGTGTATACGCTTCGAGCCCTCCTAACCAGTCGATCAACATTGACATATCTGCGTGTGACGCTAGT
ATTACTTGGGATTTCTTTCTGTCAGTGATTATGGCGGCTATACACGAAGGTGTCGCTAGTAGCTCCATTG
GAAAACCATTTATGGGGGTTCCTGCATCCATTGTAAATGATGAGTCTGTCGTTGGAGTGAGAGCTGCTAG
GCCGATATCGGGAATGCAGAACATGATTCAGCATCTATCGAAACTATATAAACGTGGATTTTCATATAGA
GTAAACGATTCTTTTTCTCCAGGTAACGATTTTACTCATATGACTACCACTTTCCCGTCAGGTTCAACAG
CCACCTCTACTGAGCATACTGCTAATAATAGTACGATGATGGAAACTTTCCTGACAGTATGGGGACCCGA
ACATACTGACGACCCTGACGTCTTACGTTTAATGAAGTCTTTAACTATTCAAAGAAATTACGTATGTCAA
GGTGATGATGGATTAATGATTATCGATGGGACTACTGCTGGTAAGGTGAACAGTGAAACTATTCAGAAGA
TGCTAGAATTAATCTCAAAATATGGTGAGGAATTCGGATGGAAATATGACATAGCGTACGATGGGACTGC
CGAATACTTAAAGCTATACTTCATATTTGGCTGTCGAATTCCAAATCTTAGTCGCCATCCAATCGTGGGG
AAAGAACGGGCGAATTCTTCAGCAGAGGAGCCATGGCCAGCAATTCTAGATCAGATTATGGGTGTCTTCT
TTAATGGTGTTCATGATGGGTTACAGTGGCAGCGGTGGATACGTTATTCATGGGCTCTATGCTGTGCTTT
CTCACGTCAAAGAACAATGATTGGTGAGAGCGTGGGTTACCTTCAATATCCTATGTGGTCTTTTGTCTAC
TGGGGATTACCACTGGTTAAAGCGTTTGGGTCAGACCCATGGATATTTTCTTGGTACATGCCTACTGGAG
ATCTGGGAATGTATAGTTGGATTAGCTTGATACGCCCTCTGATGACAAGATGGATGGTGGCTAATGGTTA
CGTAACTGACAGATGCTCACCCGTATTCGGGAACGCAGATTATCGCAGGTGTTTCAATGAACTTAAACTA
TATCAAGGTTATTATATGGCACAATTGCCCAGGAATCCTAAGAAGTCTGGACGAGCGGCCCCTCGGGAGG
TAAGAGAACAATTCACTCAGGCATTATCCGACTATCTAATGCAAAATCCAGAACTGAAGTCACGTGTGCT
ACGTGGTCGTAGTGAGTGGGAGAAATATGGAGCGGGGATAATTCACAATCCTCCGTCATTATTCGATGTG
CCCCATAAATGGTATCAGGGTGCGCAAGAGGCAGCAATCGCTACGAGAGAAGAGCTGGCAGAAATGGATG
AGACATTAATGCGCGCTCGAAGGCACAGCTATTCGAACTTTTCAAAGTTATTAGAGGCGTATCTGCTCGT
GAAATGGCGAATGTGCGAGGCCCGCGAACCGTCGGTTGATTTGCGATTACCATTATGTGCGGGTATTGAC
CCATTAAACTCAGATCCTTTTCTCAAGATGGTAAGCGTTGGACCAATGCTCCAGAGTACGAGAAAGTACT
TTGCTCAGACACTATTCATGGCAAAGACGGTGTCGGGTCTTGACGTTAACGCGATTGATAGCGCGTTATT
ACGACTGCGAACATTAGGTGCTGATAAGAAAGCATTAACGGCGCAGTTATTAATGGTGGGGCTTCAGGAG
TCAGAAGCGGACGCATTGGCCGGGAAGATAATGCTACAGGATGTGAATACTGTGCAATTAGCCAGAGTGG
TTAACTTAGCTGTGCCAGATACTTGGATGTCGTTAGACTTTGACTCTATGTTCAAACACCACGTCAAGCT
GCTTCCCAAAGATGGACGTCATCTAAATACTGATATTCCTCCTCGAATGGGATGGTTACGGGCCATTTTA
CGATTCTTAGGTGCCGGAATGGTAATGACTGCGACTGGAGTTGCTGTCGACATCTATCTGGAGGATATAC
ATGGCGGTGGTCGGTCACTTGGACAGAGATTCATGACTTGGATGCGACAGGAAGGACGGTCAGCGTGAGT
CTACCATGGGTCGTGGTGCGTCAACTCATCGGGTCGGCATGGCATCTCCACCTCCTCGCGGTCCGACCTG
GGCATCCGAAGGAGGACGTCGTCCACTCGGATGGCTAAGGGAGAGCTCAAAAAAAAGGATCCGGCTGCTA
ACAAAGCCCGAAAGGAAGCTGAGTTGGCTGCTGCCACCGCTGAGCAATAACTAGCATAACCCCTTGGGGC
CTCTAAACGGGTCTTGAGGGGTTTTTTGCTGAAAGGAGGAACTATATCCGGATCGAGATCCTCTAGAGTC
GACCTGCAGGCATGCAAGCTTGTATTCTATAGTGTCACCTAAATCGTATGTGTATGATACATAAGGTTAT
GTATTAATTGTAGCCGCGTTCTAACGACAATATGTACAAGCCTAATTGTGTAGCATCTGGCTTACTGAAG
CAGACCCTATCATCTCTCTCGTAAACTGCCGTCAGAGTCGGTTTGGTTGGACGAACCTTCTGAGTTTCTG
GTAACGCCGTTCCGCACCCCGGAAATGGTCAGCGAACCAATCAGCAGGGTCATCGCTAGCCAGATCCTCT
ACGCCGGACGCATCGTGGCCGGCATCACCGGCGCCACAGGTGCGGTTGCTGGCGCCTATATCGCCGACAT
CACCGATGGGGAAGATCGGGCTCGCCACTTCGGGCTCATGAGCGCTTGTTTCGGCGTGGGTATGGTGGCA
GGCCCCGTGGCCGGGGGACTGTTGGGCGCCATCTCCTTGCACCATTCCTTGCGGCGGCGGTGCTCAACGG
CCTCAACCTACTACTGGGCTGCTTCCTAATGCAGGAGTCGCATAAGGGAGAGCGTCGATATGGTGCACTC
TCAGTACAATCTGCTCTGATGCCGCATAGTTAAGCCAGCCCCGACACCCGCCAACACCCGCTGACGCGCC
CTGACGGGCTTGTCTGCTCCCGGCATCCGCTTACAGACAAGCTGTGACCGTCTCCGGGAGCTGCATGTGT
CAGAGGTTTTCACCGTCATCACCGAAACGCGCGAGACGAAAGGGCCTCGTGATACGCCTATTTTTATAGG
TTAATGTCATGATAATAATGGTTTCTTAGACGTCAGGTGGCACTTTTCGGGGAAATGTGCGCGGAACCCC
TATTTGTTTATTTTTCTAAATACATTCAAATATGTATCCGCTCATGAGACAATAACCCTGATAAATGCTT
CAATAATATTGAAAAAGGAAGAGTATGAGTATTCAACATTTCCGTGTCGCCCTTATTCCCTTTTTTGCGG
CATTTTGCCTTCCTGTTTTTGCTCACCCAGAAACGCTGGTGAAAGTAAAAGATGCTGAAGATCAGTTGGG
TGCACGAGTGGGTTACATCGAACTGGATCTCAACAGCGGTAAGATCCTTGAGAGTTTTCGCCCCGAAGAA
CGTTTTCCAATGATGAGCACTTTTAAAGTTCTGCTATGTGGCGCGGTATTATCCCGTATTGACGCCGGGC
AAGAGCAACTCGGTCGCCGCATACACTATTCTCAGAATGACTTGGTTGAGTACTCACCAGTCACAGAAAA
GCATCTTACGGATGGCATGACAGTAAGAGAATTATGCAGTGCTGCCATAACCATGAGTGATAACACTGCG
GCCAACTTACTTCTGACAACGATCGGAGGACCGAAGGAGCTAACCGCTTTTTTGCACAACATGGGGGATC
ATGTAACTCGCCTTGATCGTTGGGAACCGGAGCTGAATGAAGCCATACCAAACGACGAGCGTGACACCAC
GATGCCTGTAGCAATGGCAACAACGTTGCGCAAACTATTAACTGGCGAACTACTTACTCTAGCTTCCCGG
CAACAATTAATAGACTGGATGGAGGCGGATAAAGTTGCAGGACCACTTCTGCGCTCGGCCCTTCCGGCTG
GCTGGTTTATTGCTGATAAATCTGGAGCCGGTGAGCGTGGGTCTCGCGGTATCATTGCAGCACTGGGGCC
AGATGGTAAGCCCTCCCGTATCGTAGTTATCTACACGACGGGGAGTCAGGCAACTATGGATGAACGAAAT
AGACAGATCGCTGAGATAGGTGCCTCACTGATTAAGCATTGGTAACTGTCAGACCAAGTTTACTCATATA
TACTTTAGATTGATTTAAAACTTCATTTTTAATTTAAAAGGATCTAGGTGAAGATCCTTTTTGATAATCT
CATGACCAAAATCCCTTAACGTGAGTTTTCGTTCCACTGAGCGTCAGACCCCGTAGAAAAGATCAAAGGA
TCTTCTTGAGATCCTTTTTTTCTGCGCGTAATCTGCTGCTTGCAAACAAAAAAACCACCGCTACCAGCGG
TGGTTTGTTTGCCGGATCAAGAGCTACCAACTCTTTTTCCGAAGGTAACTGGCTTCAGCAGAGCGCAGAT
ACCAAATACTGTCCTTCTAGTGTAGCCGTAGTTAGGCCACCACTTCAAGAACTCTGTAGCACCGCCTACA
TACCTCGCTCTGCTAATCCTGTTACCAGTGGCTGCTGCCAGTGGCGATAAGTCGTGTCTTACCGGGTTGG
ACTCAAGACGATAGTTACCGGATAAGGCGCAGCGGTCGGGCTGAACGGGGGGTTCGTGCACACAGCCCAG
CTTGGAGCGAACGACCTACACCGAACTGAGATACCTACAGCGTGAGCTATGAGAAAGCGCCACGCTTCCC
GAAGGGAGAAAGGCGGACAGGTATCCGGTAAGCGGCAGGGTCGGAACAGGAGAGCGCACGAGGGAGCTTC
CAGGGGGAAACGCCTGGTATCTTTATAGTCCTGTCGGGTTTCGCCACCTCTGACTTGAGCGTCGATTTTT
GTGATGCTCGTCAGGGGGGCGGAGCCTATGGAAAAACGCCAGCAACGCGGCCTTTTTACGGTTCCTGGCC
TTTTGCTGGCCTTTTGCTCACATGTTCTTTCCTGCGTTATCCCCTGATTCTGTGGATAACCGTATTACCG
CCTTTGAGTGAGCTGATACCGCTCGCCGCAGCCGAACGACCGAGCGCAGCGAGTCAGTGAGCGAGGAAGC
GGAAGAGCGCCCAATACGCAAACCGCCTCTCCCCGCGCGTTGGCCGATTCATTAATGCAGGGGGAT
