>Addgene plasmid #33276 | pT7-L1T3D | addgene partial sequence | sequence record 42525 | T7-term
CGGGCTTTGTTAGCAGCCGGATCCTTTTTTTTGAGCTCTCCCTTAGCCATCCGAGTGGACGACGTCCTCC
TTCGGATGCCCAGGTCGGACCGCGAGGAGGTGGAGATGCCATGCCGACCCGATGAGTTGACGCACCACGA
CCCATGGTAGACTCACGCTGACCGTCCTTCCTGTCGCATCCAAGTCATGAATCTCTGTCCAAGTGACCGA
CCACCGCCATGTATATCCTCCAGATAGATGTCGACAGCAACTCCAGTCGCAGTCATTACCATTCCGGCAC
CTAAGAATCGTAAAATGGCCCGTAACCATCCCATTCGAGGAGGAATATCAGTATTTAGATGACGTCCATC
TTTGGGAAGCAGCTTGACGTGGTGTTTGAACATAGAGTCAAAGTCTAACGACATCCAAGTATCTGGCACA
GCTAAGTTAACCACTCTGGCTAATTGCACAGTATTCACATCCTGTAGCATTATCTTCCCGGCCAATGCGT
CCGCTTCTGACTCCTGAAGCCCCACCATTAATAACTGCGCCGTTAATGCTTTCTTATCAGCACCTAATGT
TCGCAGTCGTAATAACGCGCTATCAATCGCGTTAACGTCAAGACCCGACACCGTCTTTGCCATGAATAGT
GTCTGAGCAAAGTACTTTCTCGTACTCTGGAGCATTGGTCCAACGCTTACCATCTTGAGAAAAGGATCTG
AGTTTAATGGGTCAATACCCGCACATAATGGTAATCGCAAATCAACCGACGGTTCGCGGGCCTCGCACAT
TCGCCATTTCACGAGCAGATACGCCTCTAATAACTTTGAAAAGTTCGAATAGCTGTGCCTTCGAGCGCGC
ATTAATGTCTCATCCATTTCTGCCAGCTCTTCTCTCGTA
